>Addgene plasmid #138340 | pCMV-BE4-RrA3F | addgene full sequence | sequence record 272418 | Addgene NGS Result
TGCTTCGCGATGTACGGGCCAGATATACGCGTTGACATTGATTATTGACTAGTTATTAATAGTAATCAAT
TACGGGGTCATTAGTTCATAGCCCATATATGGAGTTCCGCGTTACATAACTTACGGTAAATGGCCCGCCT
GGCTGACCGCCCAACGACCCCCGCCCATTGACGTCAATAATGACGTATGTTCCCATAGTAACGCCAATAG
GGACTTTCCATTGACGTCAATGGGTGGAGTATTTACGGTAAACTGCCCACTTGGCAGTACATCAAGTGTA
TCATATGCCAAGTACGCCCCCTATTGACGTCAATGACGGTAAATGGCCCGCCTGGCATTATGCCCAGTAC
ATGACCTTATGGGACTTTCCTACTTGGCAGTACATCTACGTATTAGTCATCGCTATTACCATGGTGATGC
GGTTTTGGCAGTACATCAATGGGCGTGGATAGCGGTTTGACTCACGGGGATTTCCAAGTCTCCACCCCAT
TGACGTCAATGGGAGTTTGTTTTGGCACCAAAATCAACGGGACTTTCCAAAATGTCGTAACAACTCCGCC
CCATTGACGCAAATGGGCGGTAGGCGTGTACGGTGGGAGGTCTATATAAGCAGAGCTGGTTTAGTGAACC
GTCAGATCCGCTAGAGATCCGCGGCCGCTAATACGACTCACTATAGGGAGAGCCGCCACCATGAAGCCCC
AGATCAGGGACCACCGCCCCAATCCTATGGAGGCCATGTACCCTCACATCTTCTATTTTCACTTCGAGAA
CCTGGAGAAGGCCTACGGCCGGAATGAGACCTGGCTGTGCTTTACAGTGGAGATCATCAAGCAGTATCTG
CCAGTGCCCTGGAAGAAGGGCGTGTTCCGGAACCAGGTGGATCCAGAGACCCACTGCCACGCCGAGAAGT
GTTTTCTGTCCTGGTTCTGTAACAATACACTGTCTCCCAAGAAGAATTACCAGGTGACCTGGTATACAAG
CTGGTCCCCTTGCCCAGAGTGTGCAGGAGAGGTGGCAGAGTTTCTGGCAGAGCACAGCAACGTGAAGCTG
ACCATCTACACAGCCCGGCTGTACTATTTCTGGGACACCGATTATCAGGAGGGCCTGAGATCTCTGAGCG
AGGAGGGCGCCTCCGTGGAGATCATGGACTACGAGGATTTTCAGTATTGCTGGGAGAACTTCGTGTACGA
CGATGGCGAGCCTTTTAAGAGGTGGAAGGGCCTGAAGTATAATTTCCAGTCTCTGACACGGAGACTGCGC
GAGATCCTGCAGAGCGGAGGATCTAGCGGCGGCTCTAGCGGATCTGAGACACCTGGCACAAGCGAGTCTG
CCACACCTGAGAGTAGCGGCGGATCTTCTGGTGGCTCTGACAAGAAGTACAGCATCGGCCTGGCCATCGG
CACCAACTCTGTGGGCTGGGCCGTGATCACCGACGAGTACAAGGTGCCCAGCAAGAAATTCAAGGTGCTG
GGCAACACCGACCGGCACAGCATCAAGAAGAACCTGATCGGAGCCCTGCTGTTCGACAGCGGCGAAACAG
CCGAGGCCACCCGGCTGAAGAGAACCGCCAGAAGAAGATACACCAGACGGAAGAACCGGATCTGCTATCT
GCAAGAGATCTTCAGCAACGAGATGGCCAAGGTGGACGACAGCTTCTTCCACAGACTGGAAGAGTCCTTC
CTGGTGGAAGAGGATAAGAAGCACGAGCGGCACCCCATCTTCGGCAACATCGTGGACGAGGTGGCCTACC
ACGAGAAGTACCCCACCATCTACCACCTGAGAAAGAAACTGGTGGACAGCACCGACAAGGCCGACCTGCG
GCTGATCTATCTGGCCCTGGCCCACATGATCAAGTTCCGGGGCCACTTCCTGATCGAGGGCGACCTGAAC
CCCGACAACAGCGACGTGGACAAGCTGTTCATCCAGCTGGTGCAGACCTACAACCAGCTGTTCGAGGAAA
ACCCCATCAACGCCAGCGGCGTGGACGCCAAGGCCATCCTGTCTGCCAGACTGAGCAAGAGCAGACGGCT
GGAAAATCTGATCGCCCAGCTGCCCGGCGAGAAGAAGAATGGCCTGTTCGGAAACCTGATTGCCCTGAGC
CTGGGCCTGACCCCCAACTTCAAGAGCAACTTCGACCTGGCCGAGGATGCCAAACTGCAGCTGAGCAAGG
ACACCTACGACGACGACCTGGACAACCTGCTGGCCCAGATCGGCGACCAGTACGCCGACCTGTTTCTGGC
CGCCAAGAACCTGTCCGACGCCATCCTGCTGAGCGACATCCTGAGAGTGAACACCGAGATCACCAAGGCC
CCCCTGAGCGCCTCTATGATCAAGAGATACGACGAGCACCACCAGGACCTGACCCTGCTGAAAGCTCTCG
TGCGGCAGCAGCTGCCTGAGAAGTACAAAGAGATTTTCTTCGACCAGAGCAAGAACGGCTACGCCGGCTA
CATTGACGGCGGAGCCAGCCAGGAAGAGTTCTACAAGTTCATCAAGCCCATCCTGGAAAAGATGGACGGC
ACCGAGGAACTGCTCGTGAAGCTGAACAGAGAGGACCTGCTGCGGAAGCAGCGGACCTTCGACAACGGCA
GCATCCCCCACCAGATCCACCTGGGAGAGCTGCACGCCATTCTGCGGCGGCAGGAAGATTTTTACCCATT
CCTGAAGGACAACCGGGAAAAGATCGAGAAGATCCTGACCTTCCGCATCCCCTACTACGTGGGCCCTCTG
GCCAGGGGAAACAGCAGATTCGCCTGGATGACCAGAAAGAGCGAGGAAACCATCACCCCCTGGAACTTCG
AGGAAGTGGTGGACAAGGGCGCTTCCGCCCAGAGCTTCATCGAGCGGATGACCAACTTCGATAAGAACCT
GCCCAACGAGAAGGTGCTGCCCAAGCACAGCCTGCTGTACGAGTACTTCACCGTGTATAACGAGCTGACC
AAAGTGAAATACGTGACCGAGGGAATGAGAAAGCCCGCCTTCCTGAGCGGCGAGCAGAAAAAGGCCATCG
TGGACCTGCTGTTCAAGACCAACCGGAAAGTGACCGTGAAGCAGCTGAAAGAGGACTACTTCAAGAAAAT
CGAGTGCTTCGACTCCGTGGAAATCTCCGGCGTGGAAGATCGGTTCAACGCCTCCCTGGGCACATACCAC
GATCTGCTGAAAATTATCAAGGACAAGGACTTCCTGGACAATGAGGAAAACGAGGACATTCTGGAAGATA
TCGTGCTGACCCTGACACTGTTTGAGGACAGAGAGATGATCGAGGAACGGCTGAAAACCTATGCCCACCT
GTTCGACGACAAAGTGATGAAGCAGCTGAAGCGGCGGAGATACACCGGCTGGGGCAGGCTGAGCCGGAAG
CTGATCAACGGCATCCGGGACAAGCAGTCCGGCAAGACAATCCTGGATTTCCTGAAGTCCGACGGCTTCG
CCAACAGAAACTTCATGCAGCTGATCCACGACGACAGCCTGACCTTTAAAGAGGACATCCAGAAAGCCCA
GGTGTCCGGCCAGGGCGATAGCCTGCACGAGCACATTGCCAATCTGGCCGGCAGCCCCGCCATTAAGAAG
GGCATCCTGCAGACAGTGAAGGTGGTGGACGAGCTCGTGAAAGTGATGGGCCGGCACAAGCCCGAGAACA
TCGTGATCGAAATGGCCAGAGAGAACCAGACCACCCAGAAGGGACAGAAGAACAGCCGCGAGAGAATGAA
GCGGATCGAAGAGGGCATCAAAGAGCTGGGCAGCCAGATCCTGAAAGAACACCCCGTGGAAAACACCCAG
CTGCAGAACGAGAAGCTGTACCTGTACTACCTGCAGAATGGGCGGGATATGTACGTGGACCAGGAACTGG
ACATCAACCGGCTGTCCGACTACGATGTGGACCATATCGTGCCTCAGAGCTTTCTGAAGGACGACTCCAT
CGACAACAAGGTGCTGACCAGAAGCGACAAGAACCGGGGCAAGAGCGACAACGTGCCCTCCGAAGAGGTC
GTGAAGAAGATGAAGAACTACTGGCGGCAGCTGCTGAACGCCAAGCTGATTACCCAGAGAAAGTTCGACA
ATCTGACCAAGGCCGAGAGAGGCGGCCTGAGCGAACTGGATAAGGCCGGCTTCATCAAGAGACAGCTGGT
GGAAACCCGGCAGATCACAAAGCACGTGGCACAGATCCTGGACTCCCGGATGAACACTAAGTACGACGAG
AATGACAAGCTGATCCGGGAAGTGAAAGTGATCACCCTGAAGTCCAAGCTGGTGTCCGATTTCCGGAAGG
ATTTCCAGTTTTACAAAGTGCGCGAGATCAACAACTACCACCACGCCCACGACGCCTACCTGAACGCCGT
CGTGGGAACCGCCCTGATCAAAAAGTACCCTAAGCTGGAAAGCGAGTTCGTGTACGGCGACTACAAGGTG
TACGACGTGCGGAAGATGATCGCCAAGAGCGAGCAGGAAATCGGCAAGGCTACCGCCAAGTACTTCTTCT
ACAGCAACATCATGAACTTTTTCAAGACCGAGATTACCCTGGCCAACGGCGAGATCCGGAAGCGGCCTCT
GATCGAGACAAACGGCGAAACCGGGGAGATCGTGTGGGATAAGGGCCGGGATTTTGCCACCGTGCGGAAA
GTGCTGAGCATGCCCCAAGTGAATATCGTGAAAAAGACCGAGGTGCAGACAGGCGGCTTCAGCAAAGAGT
CTATCCTGCCCAAGAGGAACAGCGATAAGCTGATCGCCAGAAAGAAGGACTGGGACCCTAAGAAGTACGG
CGGCTTCGACAGCCCCACCGTGGCCTATTCTGTGCTGGTGGTGGCCAAAGTGGAAAAGGGCAAGTCCAAG
AAACTGAAGAGTGTGAAAGAGCTGCTGGGGATCACCATCATGGAAAGAAGCAGCTTCGAGAAGAATCCCA
TCGACTTTCTGGAAGCCAAGGGCTACAAAGAAGTGAAAAAGGACCTGATCATCAAGCTGCCTAAGTACTC
CCTGTTCGAGCTGGAAAACGGCCGGAAGAGAATGCTGGCCTCTGCCGGCGAACTGCAGAAGGGAAACGAA
CTGGCCCTGCCCTCCAAATATGTGAACTTCCTGTACCTGGCCAGCCACTATGAGAAGCTGAAGGGCTCCC
CCGAGGATAATGAGCAGAAACAGCTGTTTGTGGAACAGCACAAGCACTACCTGGACGAGATCATCGAGCA
GATCAGCGAGTTCTCCAAGAGAGTGATCCTGGCCGACGCTAATCTGGACAAAGTGCTGTCCGCCTACAAC
AAGCACCGGGATAAGCCCATCAGAGAGCAGGCCGAGAATATCATCCACCTGTTTACCCTGACCAATCTGG
GAGCCCCTGCCGCCTTCAAGTACTTTGACACCACCATCGACCGGAAGAGGTACACCAGCACCAAAGAGGT
GCTGGACGCCACCCTGATCCACCAGAGCATCACCGGCCTGTACGAGACACGGATCGACCTGTCTCAGCTG
GGAGGTGACTCTGGTGGAAGCGGAGGATCTGGCGGCAGCACCAATCTGAGCGACATCATCGAGAAAGAGA
CAGGCAAGCAGCTGGTCATCCAAGAGTCCATCCTGATGCTGCCTGAAGAGGTGGAAGAAGTGATCGGCAA
CAAGCCCGAGTCCGACATCCTGGTGCACACCGCCTACGATGAGAGCACCGACGAGAACGTGATGCTGCTG
ACCTCTGACGCCCCTGAGTACAAGCCTTGGGCTCTCGTGATCCAGGACAGCAACGGCGAGAACAAGATCA
AGATGCTGAGCGGCGGCTCTGGTGGCTCTGGCGGATCTACAAACCTGTCCGATATTATTGAGAAAGAAAC
CGGGAAACAGCTCGTGATTCAAGAGTCTATTCTCATGCTCCCGGAAGAAGTCGAGGAAGTCATTGGAAAC
AAGCCTGAGAGCGATATTCTGGTCCATACAGCCTACGACGAGTCTACCGATGAGAATGTCATGCTCCTCA
CCAGCGACGCTCCCGAGTATAAGCCATGGGCACTTGTCATTCAGGACTCCAATGGGGAAAACAAAATCAA
AATGCTCCCAAAGAAAAAACGCAAGGTGGAGGGAGCTGATAAGCGCACCGCCGATGGTTCCGAGTTCGAA
AGCCCCAAGAAGAAGAGGAAAGTCTAACCGGTCATCATCACCATCACCATTGAGTTTAAACCCGCTGATC
AGCCTCGACTGTGCCTTCTAGTTGCCAGCCATCTGTTGTTTGCCCCTCCCCCGTGCCTTCCTTGACCCTG
GAAGGTGCCACTCCCACTGTCCTTTCCTAATAAAATGAGGAAATTGCATCGCATTGTCTGAGTAGGTGTC
ATTCTATTCTGGGGGGTGGGGTGGGGCAGGACAGCAAGGGGGAGGATTGGGAAGACAATAGCAGGCATGC
TGGGGATGCGGTGGGCTCTATGGCTTCTGAGGCGGAAAGAACCAGCTGGGGCTCGATACCGTCGACCTCT
AGCTAGAGCTTGGCGTAATCATGGTCATAGCTGTTTCCTGTGTGAAATTGTTATCCGCTCACAATTCCAC
ACAACATACGAGCCGGAAGCATAAAGTGTAAAGCCTAGGGTGCCTAATGAGTGAGCTAACTCACATTAAT
TGCGTTGCGCTCACTGCCCGCTTTCCAGTCGGGAAACCTGTCGTGCCAGCTGCATTAATGAATCGGCCAA
CGCGCGGGGAGAGGCGGTTTGCGTATTGGGCGCTCTTCCGCTTCCTCGCTCACTGACTCGCTGCGCTCGG
TCGTTCGGCTGCGGCGAGCGGTATCAGCTCACTCAAAGGCGGTAATACGGTTATCCACAGAATCAGGGGA
TAACGCAGGAAAGAACATGTGAGCAAAAGGCCAGCAAAAGGCCAGGAACCGTAAAAAGGCCGCGTTGCTG
GCGTTTTTCCATAGGCTCCGCCCCCCTGACGAGCATCACAAAAATCGACGCTCAAGTCAGAGGTGGCGAA
ACCCGACAGGACTATAAAGATACCAGGCGTTTCCCCCTGGAAGCTCCCTCGTGCGCTCTCCTGTTCCGAC
CCTGCCGCTTACCGGATACCTGTCCGCCTTTCTCCCTTCGGGAAGCGTGGCGCTTTCTCATAGCTCACGC
TGTAGGTATCTCAGTTCGGTGTAGGTCGTTCGCTCCAAGCTGGGCTGTGTGCACGAACCCCCCGTTCAGC
CCGACCGCTGCGCCTTATCCGGTAACTATCGTCTTGAGTCCAACCCGGTAAGACACGACTTATCGCCACT
GGCAGCAGCCACTGGTAACAGGATTAGCAGAGCGAGGTATGTAGGCGGTGCTACAGAGTTCTTGAAGTGG
TGGCCTAACTACGGCTACACTAGAAGAACAGTATTTGGTATCTGCGCTCTGCTGAAGCCAGTTACCTTCG
GAAAAAGAGTTGGTAGCTCTTGATCCGGCAAACAAACCACCGCTGGTAGCGGTGGTTTTTTTGTTTGCAA
GCAGCAGATTACGCGCAGAAAAAAAGGATCTCAAGAAGATCCTTTGATCTTTTCTACGGGGTCTGACGCT
CAGTGGAACGAAAACTCACGTTAAGGGATTTTGGTCATGAGATTATCAAAAAGGATCTTCACCTAGATCC
TTTTAAATTAAAAATGAAGTTTTAAATCAATCTAAAGTATATATGAGTAAACTTGGTCTGACAGTTACCA
ATGCTTAATCAGTGAGGCACCTATCTCAGCGATCTGTCTATTTCGTTCATCCATAGTTGCCTGACTCCCC
GTCGTGTAGATAACTACGATACGGGAGGGCTTACCATCTGGCCCCAGTGCTGCAATGATACCGCGAGACC
CACGCTCACCGGCTCCAGATTTATCAGCAATAAACCAGCCAGCCGGAAGGGCCGAGCGCAGAAGTGGTCC
TGCAACTTTATCCGCCTCCATCCAGTCTATTAATTGTTGCCGGGAAGCTAGAGTAAGTAGTTCGCCAGTT
AATAGTTTGCGCAACGTTGTTGCCATTGCTACAGGCATCGTGGTGTCACGCTCGTCGTTTGGTATGGCTT
CATTCAGCTCCGGTTCCCAACGATCAAGGCGAGTTACATGATCCCCCATGTTGTGCAAAAAAGCGGTTAG
CTCCTTCGGTCCTCCGATCGTTGTCAGAAGTAAGTTGGCCGCAGTGTTATCACTCATGGTTATGGCAGCA
CTGCATAATTCTCTTACTGTCATGCCATCCGTAAGATGCTTTTCTGTGACTGGTGAGTACTCAACCAAGT
CATTCTGAGAATAGTGTATGCGGCGACCGAGTTGCTCTTGCCCGGCGTCAATACGGGATAATACCGCGCC
ACATAGCAGAACTTTAAAAGTGCTCATCATTGGAAAACGTTCTTCGGGGCGAAAACTCTCAAGGATCTTA
CCGCTGTTGAGATCCAGTTCGATGTAACCCACTCGTGCACCCAACTGATCTTCAGCATCTTTTACTTTCA
CCAGCGTTTCTGGGTGAGCAAAAACAGGAAGGCAAAATGCCGCAAAAAAGGGAATAAGGGCGACACGGAA
ATGTTGAATACTCATACTCTTCCTTTTTCAATATTATTGAAGCATTTATCAGGGTTATTGTCTCATGAGC
GGATACATATTTGAATGTATTTAGAAAAATAAACAAATAGGGGTTCCGCGCACATTTCCCCGAAAAGTGC
CACCTGACGTCGACGGATCGGGAGATCGATCTCCCGATCCCCTAGGGTCTACTCTCAGTACAATCTGCTC
TGATGCCGCATAGTTAAGCCAGTATCTGCTCCCTGCTTGTGTGTTGGAGGTCGCTGAGTAGTGCGCGAGC
AAAATTTAAGCTACAACAAGGCAAGGCTTGACCGACAATTGCATGAAGAATCTGCTTAGGGTTAGGCGTT
TTGCGC
Features (pLannotate 1.2.2; 18 found; start..end, strand, type, name):
     34..413     +  enhancer       CMV enhancer: human cytomegalovirus immediate early enhancer
    414..617     +  promoter       CMV promoter: human cytomegalovirus (CMV) immediate early promoter
    659..677     +  promoter       T7 promoter: promoter for bacteriophage T7 RNA polymerase
    691..1272    +  CDS            APOBEC3C: ABC3C_HUMAN - Also known as APOBEC1L, PBI. Experimental evidence at protein level: Swiss-Prot protein existence level 1. DNA deaminase (cytidine deaminase) which acts as an inhibitor of retrovirus replication and retrotransposon mobility via deaminase- dependent and -independent mechanisms. After the penetration of retroviral nucleocapsids into target cells of infection and the initiation of reverse transcription, it can induce the conversion of cytosine to uracil in the minus-sense single-strand viral DNA, leading to G-to-A hypermutations in the subsequent plus-strand viral DNA. The resultant
   1369..2970    +  CDS            dCas9(N): N-terminal portion of catalytically inactive Streptococcus pyogenes dCas9 carrying the D10A mutation (Zetsche et al., 2015)
   2971..5465    +  CDS            Cas9(C) (fragment): C-terminal portion of Streptococcus pyogenes Cas9 (Zetsche et al., 2015)
   5779..6027    +  CDS            UGI: UNGI_BPPB2 - Experimental evidence at protein level: Swiss-Prot protein existence level 1. This protein binds specifically and reversibly to the host uracil-DNA glycosylase, preventing removal of uracil residues from PBS2 DNA by the host uracil-excision repair system. From Bacillus phage PBS2 (Bacteriophage PBS2).
   6169..6393    +  polyA_signal   bGH poly(A) signal: bovine growth hormone polyadenylation signal
   6397..6418    +  promoter       SV40 promoter (fragment): SV40 enhancer and early promoter
   6423..6439    +  misc_feature   MCS (fragment): pBluescript multiple cloning site
   6488..6504    -  protein_bind   lac operator: The lac repressor binds to the lac operator to inhibit transcription in E. coli. This inhibition can be relieved by adding lactose or isopropyl-β-D-thiogalactopyranoside (IPTG). lac repressor encoded by lacI
   6512..6542    -  promoter       lac promoter: promoter for the E. coli lac operon
   6557..6578    -  protein_bind   CAP binding site: CAP binding activates transcription in the presence of cAMP. E. coli catabolite activator protein
   6591..6683    -  CDS            lacI (fragment): lac repressor; lacI; The lac repressor binds to the lac operator to inhibit transcription in E. coli. This inhibition can be relieved by adding lactose or isopropyl-β-D-thiogalactopyranoside (IPTG).
   6866..7454    -  rep_origin     ori: high-copy-number ColE1/pMB1/pBR322/pUC origin of replication
   7625..8485    -  CDS            AmpR: β-lactamase; bla; confers resistance to ampicillin, carbenicillin, and related antibiotics
   8486..8590    -  promoter       AmpR promoter: bla
   8661..8705    -  misc_feature   bom (fragment): basis of mobility region from pBR322
