[The description below was written by a language model from this plasmid's Addgene catalogue record and pLannotate feature annotations shown in this document.]
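Description:
pCMV-BE4-RrA3F is an 8.8 kb mammalian expression plasmid encoding a BE4-format cytosine base editor in which the deaminase component is designated RrA3F. It is built on a pCMV backbone and propagated in E. coli through a high-copy ColE1/pUC-type origin with ampicillin selection (β-lactamase under its own promoter). Remnants of lac regulatory elements, a pBluescript polylinker fragment and a bom fragment are carry-over from the cloning backbone. No mammalian selection marker is annotated, which fits transient transfection use.

The roughly 5.4 kb synthetic insert is driven by the human CMV immediate-early enhancer and promoter and terminated by the bovine growth hormone polyadenylation signal. A T7 promoter lies just upstream of the coding region and could support in vitro transcription, as well as serving as a sequencing primer site. The open reading frame starts with an APOBEC3-family cytidine deaminase domain; the automated annotation matched it to human APOBEC3C by homology, but the construct name identifies it as RrA3F, and the record does not spell out the source species. This is followed by Streptococcus pyogenes Cas9 carrying the D10A mutation. The annotation software labels the N-terminal part as dCas9, but only D10A is indicated, consistent with the nickase normally used in BE4 editors. A uracil glycosylase inhibitor (UGI) from phage PBS2 is annotated downstream. The unannotated gap before it may hold a second UGI copy as in standard BE4, though the table does not show it. A bipartite nuclear localisation signal sits at the C terminus.

Co-delivered with a separately supplied guide RNA, the editor deaminates cytosine to uracil at the target while UGI blocks uracil excision, giving C-to-T conversion. The plasmid comes from work seeking cytosine base editors with reduced unguided DNA and RNA off-target activity and high on-target activity.
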