Addgene plasmid #138340: pCMV-BE4-RrA3F
Purpose: Mammalian expression plasmid for BE4-RrA3F
Depositing lab: Nicole Gaudelli. Depositing organization: Beam Therapeutics. Publication: Cytosine base editors with minimized unguided DNA and RNA off-target events and high on-target activity. Yu Y, Leete TC, Born DA, Young L, Barrera LA, Lee SJ, Rees HA, Ciaramella G, Gaudelli NM. Nat Commun. 2020 Apr 28;11(1):2052. doi: 10.1038/s41467-020-15887-5. PubMed 32345976.
Backbone
  Vector backbone: pCMV
  Backbone size w/o insert (bp): 3399
  Total vector size (bp): 8826
  Vector type: Mammalian Expression
Growth in bacteria
  Bacterial resistance: Ampicillin, 100 μg/mL
  Growth temperature: 37°C
  Growth strain: NEB Stable
  Copy number: High Copy
Gene/Insert
  Gene/Insert name: BE4-RrA3F
  Species: Synthetic
  Insert size (bp): 5427
  Promoter: CMV
  Tag / fusion protein: BP-NLS (C terminal on insert)
  Cloning method: Unknown
  Sequencing primers: 5′ T7; 3′ M13R
Terms and licenses: Academic/Nonprofit Terms; Industry Terms: Not Available to Industry
How to cite: pCMV-BE4-RrA3F was a gift from Nicole Gaudelli (Addgene plasmid # 138340 ; http://n2t.net/addgene:138340 ; RRID:Addgene_138340)
